>Addgene plasmid #185448 | pBig1a zz TEV YBBR POT1 MBP TEV TPP1 MBP TEV TIN2 ZZ TEV TRF2 (4comp2) | addgene full sequence | sequence record 364976 | Addgene NGS Result
TTCTCTGTCACAGAATGAAAATTTTTCTGTCATCTCTTCGTTATTAATGTTTGTAATTGACTGAATATCA
ACGCTTATTTGCAGCCTGAACTGGGAGGCAGAATAAATGATCATATCGTCAATTATTACCTCCACGGGGA
GAGCCTGAGCAAACTGGCCTCAGGCATTTGAGAAGCACACGGTCACACTGCTTCCGGTAGTCAATAAACC
GGTAAGTAGCGTATGCGCTCACGCAACTGGTCCAGAACCTTGACCGAACGCAGCGGTGGTAACGGCGCAG
TGGCGGTTTTCATGGCTTGTTATGACTGTTTTTTTGGGGTACAGTCTATGCCTCGGGCATCCAAGCAGCA
AGCGCGTTACGCCGTGGGTCGATGTTTGATGTTATGGAGCAGCAACGATGTTACGCAGCAGGGCAGTCGC
CCTAAAACAAAGTTAAACATCATGAGGGAAGCGGTGATCGCCGAAGTATCGACTCAACTATCAGAGGTAG
TTGGCGTCATCGAGCGCCATCTCGAACCGACGTTGCTGGCCGTACATTTGTACGGCTCCGCAGTGGATGG
CGGCCTGAAGCCACACAGTGATATTGATTTGCTGGTTACGGTGACCGTAAGGCTTGATGAAACAACGCGG
CGAGCTTTGATCAACGACCTTTTGGAAACTTCGGCTTCCCCTGGAGAGAGCGAGATTCTCCGCGCTGTAG
AAGTCACCATTGTTGTGCACGACGACATCATTCCGTGGCGTTATCCAGCTAAGCGCGAACTGCAATTTGG
AGAATGGCAGCGCAATGACATTCTTGCAGGTATCTTCGAGCCAGCCACGATCGACATTGATCTGGCTATC
TTGCTGACAAAAGCAAGAGAACATAGCGTTGCCTTGGTAGGTCCAGCGGCGGAGGAACTCTTTGATCCGG
TTCCTGAACAGGATCTATTTGAGGCGCTAAATGAAACCTTAACGCTATGGAACTCGCCGCCCGACTGGGC
TGGCGATGAGCGAAATGTAGTGCTTACGTTGTCCCGCATTTGGTACAGCGCAGTAACCGGCAAAATCGCG
CCGAAGGATGTCGCTGCCGACTGGGCAATGGAGCGCCTGCCGGCCCAGTATCAGCCCGTCATACTTGAAG
CTAGACAGGCTTATCTTGGACAAGAAGAAGATCGCTTGGCCTCGCGCGCAGATCAGTTGGAAGAATTTGT
CCACTACGTGAAAGGCGAGATCACCAAGGTAGTCGGCAAATAATGTCTAACAATTCGTTCAAGCCGACGG
ATTGGCGAATGGG
[124 nt withheld, positions 1274-1397]
C
[91 nt withheld, positions 1399-1489]
A
[49 nt withheld, positions 1491-1539]
CCTTTGACGTTGGAGTCCACGTTCTT
[37 nt withheld, positions 1566-1602]
ACCCTATCTCGGTCTATTCTTTTGATTTATAAGGGATTTTGCCGATTTCGGCCTATTGGTTAAAAAATGA
GCTGATTTAACAAAAATTTAACGCGAATTTTAACAAAATATTAACGCTTACAATTTAGGTGGCACTTTTC
GGGGAAATGTGCGCGGAACCCCTATTTGTTTATTTTTCTAAATACATTCAAATATGTATCCGCTCATGAG
ACAATAACCCTGATAAATGCTTCAATAATATTGAAAAAGGAAGAGTATGAGTATTCAACATTTCCGTGTC
GCCCTTATTCCCTTTTTTGCGGCATTTTGCCTTCCTGTTTTTGCTCACCCAGAAACGCTGGTGAAAGTAA
AAGATGCTGAAGATCAGTTGGGTGCACGAGTGGGTTACATCGAACTGGATCTCAACAGCGGTAAGATCCT
TGAGAGTTTTCGCCCCGAAGAACGTTTTCCAATGATGAGCACTTTTAAAGTTCTGCTATGTGGCGCGGTA
TTATCCCGTATTGACGCCGGGCAAGAGCAACTCGGTCGCCGCATACACTATTCTCAGAATGACTTGGTTG
AGTACTCACCAGTCACAGAAAAGCATCTTACGGATGGCATGACAGTAAGAGAATTATGCAGTGCTGCCAT
AACCATGAGTGATAACACTGCGGCCAACTTACTTCTGACAACGATCGGAGGACCGAAGGAGCTAACCGCT
TTTTTGCACAACATGGGGGATCATGTAACTCGCCTTGATCGTTGGGAACCGGAGCTGAATGAAGCCATAC
CAAACGACGAGCGTGACACCACGATGCCTGTAGCAATGGCAACAACGTTGCGCAAACTATTAACTGGCGA
ACTACTTACTCTAGCTTCCCGGCAACAATTAATAGACTGGATGGAGGCGGATAAAGTTGCAGGACCACTT
CTGCGCTCGGCCCTTCCGGCTGGCTGGTTTATTGCTGATAAATCTGGAGCCGGTGAGCGTGGGTCTCGCG
GTATCATTGCAGCACTGGGGCCAGATGGTAAGCCCTCCCGTATCGTAGTTATCTACACGACGGGGAGTCA
GGCAACTATGGATGAACGAAATAGACAGATCGCTGAGATAGGTGCCTCACTGATTAAGCATTGGTAACTG
TCAGACCAAGTTTACTCATATATACTTTAGATTGATTTAAAACTTCATTTTTAATTTAAAAGGATCTAGG
TGAAGATCCTTTTTGATAATCTCATGACCAAAATCCCTTAACGTGAGTTTTCGTTCCACTGAGCGTCAGA
CCCCGTAGAAAAGATCAAAGGATCTTCTTGAGATCCTTTTTTTCTGCGCGTAATCTGCTGCTTGCAAACA
AAAAAACCACCGCTACCAGCGGTGGTTTGTTTGCCGGATCAAGAGCTACCAACTCTTTTTCCGAAGGTAA
CTGGCTTCAGCAGAGCGCAGATACCAAATACTATTCTTCTAGTGTAGCCGTAGTTAGGCCACCACTTCAA
GAACTCTGTAGCACCGCCTACATACCTCGCTCTGCTAATCCTGTTACCAGTGGCTGCTGCCAGTGGCGAT
AAGTCGTGTCTTACCGGGTTGGACTCAAGACGATAGTTACCGGATAAGGCGCAGCGGTCGGGCTGAACGG
GGGGTTCGTGCACACAGCCCAGCTTGGAGCGAACGACCTACACCGAACTGAGATACCTACAGCGTGAGCT
ATGAGAAAGCGCCACGCTTCCCGAAGGGAGAAAGGCGGACAGGTATCCGGTAAGCGGCAGGGTCGGAACA
GGAGAGCGCACGAGGGAGCTTCCAGGGGGAAACGCCTGGTATCTTTATAGTCCTGTCGGGTTTCGCCACC
TCTGACTTGAGCGTCGATTTTTGTGATGCTCGTCAGGGGGGCGGAGCCTATGGAAAAACGCCAGCAACGC
GGCCTTTTTACGGTTCCTGGCCTTTTGCTGGCCTTTTGCTCACATGTTCTTTCCTGCGTTATCCCCTGAT
TCTGTGGATAACCGTATTACCGCCTTTGAGTGAGCTGATACCGCTCGCCGCAGCCGAACGACCGAGCGCA
GCGAGTCAGTGAGCGAGGAAGCGGAAGAGCGCCTGATGCGGTATTTTCTCCTTACGCATCTGTGCGGTAT
TTCACACCGCATAGACCAGCCGCGTAACCTGGCAAAATCGGTTACGGTTGAGTAATAAATGGATGCCCTG
CGTAAGCGGGTGTGGGCGGACAATAAAGTCTTAAACTGAACAAAATAGATCTAAACTATGACAATAAAGT
CTTAAACTAGACAGAATAGTTGTAAACTGAAATCAGTCCAGTTATGCTGTGAAAAAGCATACTGGACTTT
TGTTATGGCTAAAGCAAACTCTTCATTTTCTGAAGTGCAAATTGCCCGTCGTATTAAAGAGGGGCGTGGC
CAAGGGCATGGTAAAGACTATATTCGCGGCGTTGTGACAATTTACCGAACAACTCCGCGGCCGGGAAGCC
GATCTCGGCTTGAACGAATTGTTAGGTGGCGGTACTTGGGTCGATATCAAAGTGCATCACTTCTTCCCGT
ATGCCCAACTTTGTATAGAGAGCCACTGCGGGATCGTCACCGTAATCTGCTTGCACGTAGATCACATAAG
CACCAAGCGCGTTGGCCTCATGCTTGAGGAGATTGATGAGCGCGGTGGCAATGCCCTGCCTCCGGTGCTC
GCCGGAGACTGCGAGATCATAGATATAGATCTCACTACGCGGCTGCTCAAACTTGGGCAGAACGTAAGCC
GCGAGAGCGCCAACAACCGCTTCTTGGTCGAAGGCAGCAAGCGCGATGAATGTCTTACTACGGAGCAAGT
TCCCGAGGTAATCGGAGTCCGGCTGATGTTGGGAGTAGGTGGCTACGTCTCCGAACTCACGACCGAAAAG
ATCAAGAGCAGCCCGCATGGATTTGACTTGGTCAGGGCCGAGCCTACATGTGCGAATGATGCCCATACTT
GAGCCACCTAACTTTGTTTTAGGGCGACTGCCCTGCTGCGTAACATCGTTGCTGCTGCGTAACATCGTTG
CTGCTCCATAACATCAAACATCGACCCACGGCGTAACGCGCTTGCTGCTTGGATGCCCGAGGCATAGACT
GTACAAAAAAACAGTCATAACAAGCCATGAAAACCGCCACTGCGCCGTTACCACCGCTGCGTTCGGTCAA
GGTTCTGGACCAGTTGCGTGAGCGCATACGCTACTTGCATTACAGTTTACGAACCGAACAGGCTTATGTC
AACTGGGTTTGTGCCTTCATCCGTTTCCACGGTGTGCGTCACCCGGCAACCTTGGGCAGCAGCGAAGTCG
AGGCATTTCTGTCCTGGCTGGCGAACGAGCGCAAGGTTTCGGTCTCCACGCATCGTCAGGCATTGGCGGC
CTTGCTGTTCTTCTACGGCAAGGTGCTGTGCACGGATCTGCCCTTGCTTCAGGAGATCGGTAGACCTCGG
CCGTCGCGGCGCTTGCCGGTGGTGCTGACCCCGGATGAAGTGGTTCGCATCCTCGGTTTTCTGGAAGGCG
AGCATCGTTTGTTCGCCCAGGACTCTAGCTATAGTTCTAGTGGTTGGCTACAGCTTTGTTTGTACTATCA
ACAGGTTGAACTGCTGATCAACAGATCCTCTACGCGGCCGCGGTACCATAACTTCGTATAGCATACATTA
TACGAAGTTATCTGGGTTTAAACGCTCTATGGTCTAAAGTTTTTATCGAGGCTAACTGAAACACGGAAGG
AGACAATACCGGAAGGAACCCGCGCTATGACGGCAATAAAAAGACAGAATAAAACGCACGGGTGTTGGGT
CGTTTGTTCATAAACGCGGGGTTCGGTCCCAGGGCTGGCACTCTGTCAAGTGAACGCTCTATGGTCTAAA
GATTTAAATCGACCTACTCCGGAATATTAATAGATCATGGAGATAATTAAAATGATAACCATCTCGCAAA
TAAATAAGTATTTTACTGTTTTCGTAACAGTTTTGTAATAAAAAAACCTATAAATATTCCGGATTATTCA
TACCGTCCCACCATCGGGCGCGGATCCAATGTGCATGGCAGGCCTTGCGCAACACGATGAAGCCGTGGAC
AACAAATTCAACAAAGAACAACAAAACGCGTACTATGAGATCTTACATTTACCTAACTTAAACGAAGGAC
AACGAAACGCCTTCATCCAAAGTTTAAAAGATGACCCAAGCCAAAGCGCTAACCTTTTAGCAGAAGCTAA
AAAGCTAAATGATGCTCAGGCGCCGAAAGTAGACAACAAATTCAACAAAGAACAACAAAACGCGTTCTAT
GAGATCTTACATTTACCTAACTTAAACGAAGAACAACGAAACGCCTTCATCCAAAGTTTAAAAGATGACC
CAAGCCAAAGCGCTAACCTTTTAGCAGAAGCTGAAAAGCTAAATGATGCTCAGGCGCCGAAAGTAGACGC
AAATTCCGCGGGGAAGTCAACCGATTATGATATTCCAACTACTGCTAGCGAGAACCTATATTTCCAGGGA
GATTATGATATCCCTACGACTGAGAATCTTTATTTTCAGGGCGACTCATTGGAGTTTATCGCATCAAAGC
TCGCAATGTCTTTGGTTCCAGCAACAAATTATATATATACACCCCTGAATCAACTTAAGGGTGGTACAAT
TGTCAATGTCTATGGTGTTGTGAAGTTCTTTAAGCCCCCATATCTAAGCAAAGGAACTGATTATTGCTCA
GTTGTAACTATTGTGGACCAGACAAATGTAAAACTAACTTGCCTGCTCTTTAGTGGAAACTATGAAGCCC
TTCCAATAATTTATAAAAATGGAGATATTGTTCGCTTTCACAGGCTGAAGATTCAAGTATATAAAAAGGA
GACTCAGGGTATCACCAGCTCTGGCTTTGCATCTTTGACGTTTGAGGGAACTTTGGGAGCCCCTATCATA
CCTCGCACTTCAAGCAAGTATTTTAACTTCACTACTGAGGACCACAAAATGGTAGAAGCCTTACGTGTTT
GGGCATCTACTCATATGTCACCGTCTTGGACATTACTAAAATTGTGTGATGTTCAGCCAATGCAGTATTT
TGACCTGACTTGTCAGCTCTTGGGCAAAGCAGAAGTGGACGGAGCATCATTTCTTCTAAAGGTATGGGAT
GGCACCAGGACACCATTTCCATCTTGGAGAGTCTTAATACAAGACCTTGTTCTTGAAGGTGATTTAAGTC
ACATCCATCGGCTACAAAATCTGACAATAGACATTTTAGTCTACGATAACCATGTTCATGTGGCAAGATC
TCTGAAGGTTGGAAGCTTTCTTAGAATCTATAGCCTTCATACCAAACTTCAATCAATGAATTCAGAGAAT
CAGACAATGTTAAGTTTAGAGTTTCATCTTCATGGAGGTACCAGTTACGGTCGGGGAATCAGGGTCTTGC
CAGAAAGTAACTCTGATGTGGATCAACTGAAAAAGGATTTAGAATCTGCAAATTTGACAGCCAATCAGCA
TTCAGATGTTATCTGTCAATCAGAACCTGACGACAGCTTTCCAAGCTCTGGATCAGTATCATTATACGAG
GTAGAAAGATGTCAACAGCTATCTGCTACAATACTTACAGATCATCAGTATTTGGAGAGGACACCACTAT
GTGCCATTTTGAAACAAAAAGCTCCTCAACAATACCGCATCCGAGCAAAATTGAGGTCATATAAGCCCAG
AAGACTATTTCAGTCTGTTAAACTTCATTGCCCTAAATGTCATTTGCTGCAAGAAGTTCCACATGAGGGC
GATTTGGATATAATTTTTCAGGATGGTGCAACTAAAACCCCAGATGTCAAGCTACAAAATACATCATTAT
ATGATTCAAAAATCTGGACCACTAAAAATCAAAAAGGACGAAAAGTAGCAGTTCATTTTGTGAAAAATAA
TGGTATTCTCCCGCTTTCAAATGAATGTCTACTTTTGATAGAAGGAGGTACACTCAGTGAAATTTGCAAA
CTCTCGAACAAGTTTAATAGTGTAATTCCTGTGAGATCTGGCCACGAAGACCTGGAACTTTTGGACCTTT
CAGCACCATTTCTTATACAAGGAACAATACATCACTATGGATGTAAACAGTGTTCTAGTTTGAGATCCAT
ACAAAATCTAAATTCCCTGGTTGATAAAACATCGTGGATTCCTTCTTCTGTGGCAGAAGCACTGGGTATT
GTACCCCTCCAATATGTGTTTGTTATGACCTTTACACTTGATGATGGAACAGGAGTACTAGAAGCCTATC
TCATGGATTCTGACAAATTCTTCCAGATTCCAGCATCAGAAGTTCTGATGGATGATGACCTTCAGAAAAG
TGTGGATATGATCATGGATATGTTTTGTCCTCCAGGAATAAAAATTGATGCATATCCGTGGTTGGAATGC
TTCATCAAGTCATACAATGTCACAAATGGAACAGATAATCAAATTTGCTATCAGATTTTTGACACCACAG
TTGCAGAAGATGTAATCTAATGAAAGCTTGTCGAGAAGTACTAGAGGATCATAATCAGCCATACCACATT
TGTAGAGGTTTTACTTGCTTTAAAAAACCTCCCACACCTCCCCCTGAACCTGAAACATAAAATGAATGCA
ATTGTTGTTGTTAACTTGTTTATTGCAGCTTATAATGGTTACAAATAAAGCAATAGCATCACAAATTTCA
CAAATAAAGCATTTTTTTCACTGCATTCTAGTTGTGGTTTGTCCAAACTCATCAATGTATCTTATCATGT
CTGGATCTGATCACTGCTTGAGCCTAGAAGATCCGGCTGCTAACAAAGCCCGAAAGGAAGCTGAGTTGGC
TGCTGCCACCGCTGAGCAATAACTATCATAACCATTTAAATAAACTGGATACTATTGCACGTTTAAATCG
ACCTACTCCGGAATATTAATAGATCATGGAGATAATTAAAATGATAACCATCTCGCAAATAAATAAGTAT
TTTACTGTTTTCGTAACAGTTTTGTAATAAAAAAACCTATAAATATTCCGGATTATTCATACCGTCCCAC
CATCGGGCGCGGATCCAATGGGTTCTTCTCACCATCACCATCACCATGGTTCTTCTATGAAAATCGAAGA
AGGTAAACTGGTAATCTGGATTAACGGCGATAAAGGCTATAACGGTCTCGCTGAAGTCGGTAAGAAATTC
GAGAAAGATACCGGAATTAAAGTCACCGTTGAGCATCCGGATAAACTGGAAGAGAAATTCCCACAGGTTG
CGGCAACTGGCGATGGCCCTGACATTATCTTCTGGGCACACGACCGCTTTGGTGGCTACGCTCAATCTGG
CCTGTTGGCTGAAATCACCCCGGACAAAGCGTTCCAGGACAAGCTGTATCCGTTTACCTGGGATGCCGTA
CGTTACAACGGCAAGCTGATTGCTTACCCGATCGCTGTTGAAGCGTTATCGCTGATTTATAACAAAGATC
TGCTGCCGAACCCGCCAAAAACCTGGGAAGAGATCCCGGCGCTGGATAAAGAACTGAAAGCGAAAGGTAA
GAGCGCGCTGATGTTCAACCTGCAAGAACCGTACTTCACCTGGCCGCTGATTGCTGCTGACGGGGGTTAT
GCGTTCAAGTATGAAAACGGCAAGTACGACATTAAAGACGTGGGCGTGGATAACGCTGGCGCGAAAGCGG
GTCTGACCTTCCTGGTTGACCTGATTAAAAACAAACACATGAATGCAGACACCGATTACTCCATCGCAGA
AGCTGCCTTTAATAAAGGCGAAACAGCGATGACCATCAACGGCCCGTGGGCATGGTCCAACATCGACACC
AGCAAAGTGAATTATGGTGTAACGGTACTGCCGACCTTCAAGGGTCAACCATCCAAACCGTTCGTTGGCG
TGCTGAGCGCAGGTATTAACGCCGCCAGTCCAAACAAAGAGCTGGCAAAAGAGTTCCTCGAAAACTATCT
GCTGACTGATGAAGGTCTGGAAGCGGTTAATAAAGACAAACCGCTGGGTGCCGTAGCGCTGAAGTCTTAC
GAGGAAGAGTTGGCGAAAGATCCACGTATTGCCGCCACTATGGAAAACGCCCAGAAAGGTGAAATCATGC
CGAACATCCCGCAGATGTCCGCTTTCTGGTATGCCGTGCGTACTGCGGTGATCAACGCCGCCAGCGGTCG
TCAGACTGTCGATGAAGCCCTGAAAGACGCGCAGACTAATTCGAGCTCGAACAACAACAACAATAACAAT
AACAACAACCTCGGGATCGAGGAAAACCTGTACTTCCAATCC
[1371 nt withheld, positions 9835-11205]
TAATGAAAGCTTGTCGAGAAGTACTAGAGGATCATAATCAGCCATACCACATTTGTAGAGGTTTTACTTG
CTTTAAAAAACCTCCCACACCTCCCCCTGAACCTGAAACATAAAATGAATGCAATTGTTGTTGTTAACTT
GTTTATTGCAGCTTATAATGGTTACAAATAAAGCAATAGCATCACAAATTTCACAAATAAAGCATTTTTT
TCACTGCATTCTAGTTGTGGTTTGTCCAAACTCATCAATGTATCTTATCATGTCTGGATCTGATCACTGC
TTGAGCCTAGAAGATCCGGCTGCTAACAAAGCCCGAAAGGAAGCTGAGTTGGCTGCTGCCACCGCTGAGC
AATAACTATCATAACCATTTAAATAAACCTAATGATGCCTGATGTTTAAATCGACCTACTCCGGAATATT
AATAGATCATGGAGATAATTAAAATGATAACCATCTCGCAAATAAATAAGTATTTTACTGTTTTCGTAAC
AGTTTTGTAATAAAAAAACCTATAAATATTCCGGATTATTCATACCGTCCCACCATCGGGCGCGGATCCA
ATGGGTTCTTCTCACCATCACCATCACCATGGTTCTTCTATGAAAATCGAAGAAGGTAAACTGGTAATCT
GGATTAACGGCGATAAAGGCTATAACGGTCTCGCTGAAGTCGGTAAGAAATTCGAGAAAGATACCGGAAT
TAAAGTCACCGTTGAGCATCCGGATAAACTGGAAGAGAAATTCCCACAGGTTGCGGCAACTGGCGATGGC
CCTGACATTATCTTCTGGGCACACGACCGCTTTGGTGGCTACGCTCAATCTGGCCTGTTGGCTGAAATCA
CCCCGGACAAAGCGTTCCAGGACAAGCTGTATCCGTTTACCTGGGATGCCGTACGTTACAACGGCAAGCT
GATTGCTTACCCGATCGCTGTTGAAGCGTTATCGCTGATTTATAACAAAGATCTGCTGCCGAACCCGCCA
AAAACCTGGGAAGAGATCCCGGCGCTGGATAAAGAACTGAAAGCGAAAGGTAAGAGCGCGCTGATGTTCA
ACCTGCAAGAACCGTACTTCACCTGGCCGCTGATTGCTGCTGACGGGGGTTATGCGTTCAAGTATGAAAA
CGGCAAGTACGACATTAAAGACGTGGGCGTGGATAACGCTGGCGCGAAAGCGGGTCTGACCTTCCTGGTT
GACCTGATTAAAAACAAACACATGAATGCAGACACCGATTACTCCATCGCAGAAGCTGCCTTTAATAAAG
GCGAAACAGCGATGACCATCAACGGCCCGTGGGCATGGTCCAACATCGACACCAGCAAAGTGAATTATGG
TGTAACGGTACTGCCGACCTTCAAGGGTCAACCATCCAAACCGTTCGTTGGCGTGCTGAGCGCAGGTATT
AACGCCGCCAGTCCGAACAAAGAGCTGGCAAAAGAGTTCCTCGAAAACTATCTGCTGACTGATGAAGGTC
TGGAAGCGGTTAATAAAGACAAACCGCTGGGTGCCGTAGCGCTGAAGTCTTACGAGGAAGAGTTGGCGAA
AGATCCACGTATTGCCGCCACTATGGAAAACGCCCAGAAAGGTGAAATCATGCCGAACATCCCGCAGATG
TCCGCTTTCTGGTATGCCGTGCGTACTGCGGTGATCAACGCCGCCAGCGGTCGTCAGACTGTCGATGAAG
CCCTGAAAGACGCGCAGACTAATTCGAGCTCGAACAACAACAACAATAACAATAACAACAACCTCGGGAT
CGAGGAAAACCTGTACTTCCAATCCGCTACGCCCCTGGTGGCGGGTCCCGCAGCTCTACGCTTCGCCGCC
GCGGCTAGCTGGCAGGTTGTGCGCGGACGCTGCGTGGAACATTTTCCGCGAGTACTGGAGTTTCTGCGAT
CTCTGCGCGCTGTTGCCCCTGGCTTGGTTCGCTACCGGCACCACGAACGCCTTTGTATGGGCCTAAAGGC
CAAGGTGGTGGTGGAGCTGATCCTGCAGGGCCGGCCTTGGGCCCAAGTCCTGAAAGCCCTGAATCACCAC
TTTCCAGAATCTGGACCTATAGTGCGGGATCCCAAGGCTACAAAGCAGGATCTGAGGAAGATTTTGGAGG
CACAGGAAACTTTTTACCAGCAGGTGAAGCAGCTGTCAGAGGCTCCTGTGGATTTGGCCTCGAAGCTGCA
GGAACTTGAACAAGAGTATGGGGAACCCTTTCTGGCTGCCATGGAAAAGCTGCTTTTTGAGTACTTGTGT
CAGCTGGAGAAAGCACTGCCTACACCGCAGGCACAGCAGCTTCAGGATGTGCTGAGTTGGATGCAGCCTG
GAGTCTCTATCACCTCTTCTCTTGCCTGGAGACAATATGGTGTGGACATGGGGTGGCTGCTTCCAGAGTG
CTCTGTTACTGACTCAGTGAACCTGGCTGAGCCCATGGAACAGAATCCTCCTCAGCAACAAAGACTAGCA
CTCCACAATCCCCTGCCAAAAGCCAAGCCTGGCACACATCTTCCTCAGGGACCATCTTCAAGGACGCACC
CAGAACCTCTAGCTGGCCGACACTTCAATCTGGCCCCTCTAGGCCGACGAAGAGTTCAGTCCCAATGGGC
CTCCACTAGGGGATGCCATAAGGAGCGCCCCACAGTCATGCTGTTTCCCTTTAGGAATCTCGGCTCACCA
ACCCAGGTCATATCTAAGCCTGAGAGCAAGGAAGAACATGCGATATACACAGCAGACCTAGCCATGGGCA
CAAGAGCAGCCTCCACTGGGAAGTCTAAGAGTCCATGCCAGACCCTGGGGGGAAGGGCTCTGAAGGAGAA
CCCAGTTGACTTGCCTGCCACAGAGCAAAAGGAGTAATGAAAGCTTGTCGAGAAGTACTAGAGGATCATA
ATCAGCCATACCACATTTGTAGAGGTTTTACTTGCTTTAAAAAACCTCCCACACCTCCCCCTGAACCTGA
AACATAAAATGAATGCAATTGTTGTTGTTAACTTGTTTATTGCAGCTTATAATGGTTACAAATAAAGCAA
TAGCATCACAAATTTCACAAATAAAGCATTTTTTTCACTGCATTCTAGTTGTGGTTTGTCCAAACTCATC
AATGTATCTTATCATGTCTGGATCTGATCACTGCTTGAGCCTAGAAGATCCGGCTGCTAACAAAGCCCGA
AAGGAAGCTGAGTTGGCTGCTGCCACCGCTGAGCAATAACTATCATAACCATTTAAATAAACGGTTCACA
TAGCTTAGTTTAAATCGACCTACTCCGGAATATTAATAGATCATGGAGATAATTAAAATGATAACCATCT
CGCAAATAAATAAGTATTTTACTGTTTTCGTAACAGTTTTGTAATAAAAAAACCTATAAATATTCCGGAT
TATTCATACCGTCCCACCATCGGGCGCGGATCCAATGTGCATGGCAGGCCTTGCGCAACACGATGAAGCC
GTGGACAACAAATTCAACAAAGAACAACAAAACGCGTACTATGAGATCTTACATTTACCTAACTTAAACG
AAGGACAACGAAACGCCTTCATCCAAAGTTTAAAAGATGACCCAAGCCAAAGCGCTAACCTTTTAGCAGA
AGCTAAAAAGCTAAATGATGCTCAGGCGCCGAAAGTAGACAACAAATTCAACAAAGAACAACAAAACGCG
TTCTATGAGATCTTACATTTACCTAACTTAAACGAAGAACAACGAAACGCCTTCATCCAAAGTTTAAAAG
ATGACCCAAGCCAAAGCGCTAACCTTTTAGCAGAAGCTGAAAAGCTAAATGATGCTCAGGCGCCGAAAGT
AGACGCAAATTCCGCGGGGAAGTCAACCGATTATGATATTCCAACTACTGCTAGCGAGAACCTATATTTC
CAGGGAGATTATGATATCCCTACGACTGAGAATCTTTATTTTCAGGGCATGGCCGCGGGAGCCGGGACGG
CGGGCCCCGCTTCCGGCCCGGGCGTCGTGCGTGACCCAGCGGCGTCACAGCCGAGGAAGCGGCCCGGCCG
GGAGGGCGGGGAGGGCGCGCGGCGATCGGACACGATGGCGGGAGGAGGCGGGAGTAGCGACGGCAGCGGG
CGGGCAGCTGGCAGGCGGGCGTCCCGCAGTAGCGGGCGGGCCCGGCGGGGGCGCCACGAGCCGGGGCTGG
GGGGCCCGGCGGAGCGCGGCGCGGGGGAGGCACGGCTGGAAGAGGCAGTCAATCGCTGGGTGCTCAAGTT
CTACTTCCACGAGGCGCTGCGGGCCTTTCGGGGTAGCCGGTACGGGGACTTCAGACAGATCCGGGACATC
ATGCAGGCTTTGCTTGTCAGGCCCTTGGGGAAGGAGCACACCGTGTCCCGATTGCTGCGGGTTATGCAGT
GTCTGTCGCGGATTGAAGAAGGGGAAAATTTAGACTGTTCCTTTGATATGGAGGCTGAGCTCACACCACT
GGAATCAGCTATCAATGTGCTGGAGATGATTAAAACGGAATTTACACTGACAGAAGCAGTGGTCGAATCC
AGTAGAAAACTGGTCAAGGAAGCTGCTGTCATTATTTGTATCAAAAACAAAGAATTTGAAAAGGCTTCAA
AAATTTTGAAAAAACATATGTCCAAGGACCCCACAACTCAGAAGCTGAGAAATGATCTCCTGAATATTAT
TCGAGAAAAGAACTTGGCCCATCCTGTTATCCAGAACTTTTCATATGAGACCTTCCAGCAGAAGATGCTG
CGCTTCCTGGAGAGCCACCTGGATGACGCCGAGCCCTACCTCCTCACGATGGCCAAAAAGGCTTTGAAAT
CTGAGTCCGCTGCCTCAAGTACAGGGAAGGAAGATAAACAGCCAGCACCAGGGCCTGTGGAAAAGCCACC
CAGAGAACCCGCAAGGCAGCTACGGAATCCTCCAACCACCATTGGAATGATGACTCTGAAAGCAGCTTTC
AAGACTCTGTCTGGTGCACAGGATTCTGAGGCAGCCTTTGCAAAACTGGACCAGAAGGATCTGGTTCTTC
CTACTCAAGCTCTCCCAGCATCACCAGCCCTCAAAAACAAGAGACCCAGAAAAGATGAAAACGAAAGTTC
AGCCCCGGCTGACGGTGAGGGTGGCTCGGAACTGCAGCCCAAGAACAAGCGCATGACAATAAGCAGATTG
GTCTTGGAGGAGGACAGCCAGAGTACTGAGCCCAGCGCAGGCCTCAACTCCTCCCAGGAGGCCGCTTCAG
CGCCACCATCCAAGCCCACCGTTCTCAACCAACCCCTCCCTGGAGAGAAGAATCCCAAAGTACCCAAAGG
CAAGTGGAACAGCTCTAATGGGGTTGAAGAAAAGGAGACTTGGGTGGAAGAGGATGAACTGTTTCAAGTT
CAGGCACCAGATGAAGACAGTACAACCAATATAACA
[165 nt withheld, positions 16562-16726]
TAATGAAAGCTGTCGAGAAGTACTAGAGGATCATAATCAGCCATACCACATTTGTAGAGGTTTTACTTGC
TTTAAAAAACCTCCCACACCTCCCCCTGAACCTGAAACATAAAATGAATGCAATTGTTGTTGTTAACTTG
TTTATTGCAGCTTATAATGGTTACAAATAAAGCAATAGCATCACAAATTTCACAAATAAAGCATTTTTTT
CACTGCATTCTAGTTGTGGTTTGTCCAAACTCATCAATGTATCTTATCATGTCTGGATCTGATCACTGCT
TGAGCCTAGAAGATCCGGCTGCTAACAAAGCCCGAAAGGAAGCTGAGTTGGCTGCTGCCACCGCTGAGCA
ATAACTATCATAACCATTTAAATAAATCTATATCTCAATCGGGGTTACGTCGATACCCCACCGAGACCCC
ATTGGGACCAATACGCCCGCGTTTCTTCCTTTTCCCCACCCCAACCCCCAAGTTCGGGTGAAGGCCCAGG
GCTCGCAGCCAACGTCGGGGCGGCAAGCCCTGCCATAGCCACTACGGGTTAATTAAAAACTATATCTCAA
TCGGGGTTTAAACAGGAGATCCGAACCAGATAAGTGAAATCTAGTTCCAAACTATTTTGTCATTTTTAAT
TTTCGTATTAGCTTACGACGCTACACCCAGTTCCCATCTATTTTGTCACTCTTCCCTAAATAATCCTTAA
AAACTCCATTTCCACCCCTCCCAGTTCCCAACTATTTTGTCCGCCCACAGCGGGGCATTTTTCTTCCTGT
TATGTTTTTAATCAAACATCCTGCCAACTCCATGTGACAAACCGTCATCTTCGGCTACTTT
Features (pLannotate 1.2.2; 46 found; start..end, strand, type, name):
    213..293     -  CDS            int (fragment): INT2_ECOLX - Protein inferred from homology: Swiss-Prot protein existence level 3. Putative integrase believed to be involved in the insertion of antibiotic resistance genes into plasmids and transposons. From Escherichia coli.
    379..435     +  CDS            GmR (fragment): gentamycin acetyltransferase; aacC1; confers resistance to gentamycin
    442..1233    +  CDS            SmR: aminoglycoside adenylyltransferase (Murphy, 1985); aadA; confers resistance to spectinomycin and streptomycin
   1274..1728    +  rep_origin     f1 ori (sequence partly withheld): f1 bacteriophage origin of replication; arrow indicates direction of (+) strand synthesis
   1754..1858    +  promoter       AmpR promoter: bla
   1859..2719    +  CDS            AmpR: β-lactamase; bla; confers resistance to ampicillin, carbenicillin, and related antibiotics
   2890..3478    +  rep_origin     ori: high-copy-number ColE1/pMB1/pBR322/pUC origin of replication
   3664..3715    -  misc_feature   bom (fragment): basis of mobility region from pBR322
   3783..4007    -  mobile_element Tn7R: mini-Tn7 element (right end of the Tn7 transposon) Tn7
   4074..4607    -  CDS            GmR: gentamycin acetyltransferase; aacC1; confers resistance to gentamycin
   4796..4824    -  promoter       Pc promoter: intI1 (promoter lies within the coding sequence); class 1 integron promoter
   4802..5164    -  CDS            YPR2_ECOLX (fragment): Protein predicted: Swiss-Prot protein existence level 4. From Escherichia coli.
   5164..5191    -  rep_origin     R6K γ ori (fragment): γ replication origin from E. coli plasmid R6K; requires the R6K initiator protein pi for replication
   5220..5253    +  protein_bind   loxP: Cre-mediated recombination occurs in the 8-bp core sequence (GCATACAT). Cre recombinase
   5343..5391    +  polyA_signal   HSV TK poly(A) signal: herpes simplex virus thymidine kinase polyadenylation signal (Cole and Stacy, 1985)
   5486..5577    +  promoter       polyhedrin promoter: polh from Autographa californica; promoter for the baculovirus polyhedrin gene
   5657..5830    +  CDS            ProtA: IgG-binding unit of Staphylococcus aureus protein A
   5834..6004    +  CDS            ProtA: IgG-binding unit of Staphylococcus aureus protein A
   6103..6123    +  CDS            capTEV™ (fragment): composite tag for in vivo biotinylation, TEV protease cleavage, and 6xHis tagging
   6158..8059    +  CDS            POT1: POTE1_HUMAN - Experimental evidence at protein level: Swiss-Prot protein existence level 1. Component of the telomerase ribonucleoprotein (RNP) complex that is essential for the replication of chromosome termini. Is a component of the double-stranded telomeric DNA-binding TRF1 complex which is involved in the regulation of telomere length by cis- inhibition of telomerase. Also acts as a single-stranded telomeric DNA- binding protein and thus may act as a downstream effector of the TRF1 complex and may transduce information about telomere maintenance and/or length to the telomere terminus. Comp
   8089..8172    +  CDS            large T antigen (fragment): large T antigen from SV40 (simian virus 40)
   8195..8329    +  polyA_signal   SV40 poly(A) signal: SV40 polyadenylation signal
   8358..8407    +  CDS            SET1 (fragment): solubility-enhancement tag derived from T7 phage gene 10B
   8485..8576    +  promoter       polyhedrin promoter: polh from Autographa californica; promoter for the baculovirus polyhedrin gene
   8632..8649    +  CDS            6xHis: 6xHis affinity tag
   8659..9759    +  CDS            MBP: maltose binding protein from E. coli; malE (mutated); This version of the gene does not encode a signal sequence, so MBP will remain in the cytosol.
   9835..11205   +  CDS            ACD (sequence withheld): ACD_HUMAN - Also known as PIP1 From Homo sapiens (Human).
  11235..11318   +  CDS            large T antigen (fragment): large T antigen from SV40 (simian virus 40)
  11341..11475   +  polyA_signal   SV40 poly(A) signal: SV40 polyadenylation signal
  11504..11553   +  CDS            SET1 (fragment): solubility-enhancement tag derived from T7 phage gene 10B
  11631..11722   +  promoter       polyhedrin promoter: polh from Autographa californica; promoter for the baculovirus polyhedrin gene
  11778..11795   +  CDS            6xHis: 6xHis affinity tag
  11805..12905   +  CDS            MBP: maltose binding protein from E. coli; malE (mutated); This version of the gene does not encode a signal sequence, so MBP will remain in the cytosol.
  12981..14039   +  CDS            TINF2 (fragment): TINF2_HUMAN - Also known as TIN2. Experimental evidence at protein level: Swiss-Prot protein existence level 1. Component of the shelterin complex (telosome) that is involved in the regulation of telomere length and protection. Shelterin associates with arrays of double-stranded TTAGGG repeats added by telomerase and protects chromosome ends; without its protective activity, telomeres are no longer hidden from the DNA damage surveillance and chromosome ends are inappropriately processed by DNA repair pathways. Plays a role in shelterin complex assembly. Isoform 1 may have additional role in te
  14069..14152   +  CDS            large T antigen (fragment): large T antigen from SV40 (simian virus 40)
  14175..14309   +  polyA_signal   SV40 poly(A) signal: SV40 polyadenylation signal
  14338..14387   +  CDS            SET1 (fragment): solubility-enhancement tag derived from T7 phage gene 10B
  14465..14556   +  promoter       polyhedrin promoter: polh from Autographa californica; promoter for the baculovirus polyhedrin gene
  14636..14809   +  CDS            ProtA: IgG-binding unit of Staphylococcus aureus protein A
  14813..14983   +  CDS            ProtA: IgG-binding unit of Staphylococcus aureus protein A
  15082..15102   +  CDS            capTEV™ (fragment): composite tag for in vivo biotinylation, TEV protease cleavage, and 6xHis tagging
  15104..16726   +  CDS            TERF2 (sequence partly withheld): TERF2_HUMAN - Also known as TRBF2, TRF2. Experimental evidence at protein level: Swiss-Prot protein existence level 1. Binds the telomeric double-stranded 5'-TTAGGG-3' repeat and plays a central role in telomere maintenance and protection against end-to-end fusion of chromosomes. In addition to its telomeric DNA- binding role, required to recruit a number of factors and enzymes required for telomere protection, including the shelterin complex, TERF2IP/RAP1 and DCLRE1B/Apollo. Component of the shelterin complex (telosome) that is involved in the regulation of telomere length and protection. She
  16755..16838   +  CDS            large T antigen (fragment): large T antigen from SV40 (simian virus 40)
  16861..16995   +  polyA_signal   SV40 poly(A) signal: SV40 polyadenylation signal
  17024..17073   +  CDS            SET1 (fragment): solubility-enhancement tag derived from T7 phage gene 10B
  17310..17475   -  mobile_element Tn7L: mini-Tn7 element (left end of the Tn7 transposon) Tn7
