[The description below was written by a language model from this plasmid's Addgene catalogue record and pLannotate feature annotations shown in this document.]
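Description:
pBig1a zz TEV YBBR POT1 MBP TEV TPP1 MBP TEV TIN2 ZZ TEV TRF2 (4comp2) is a multigene insect-cell expression plasmid of about 17.5 kb, built by Gibson assembly in the pBig1a backbone, for co-producing four human shelterin subunits from a single baculovirus. In E. coli it replicates from a high-copy ColE1/pUC-type origin and is selected with ampicillin (bla) and streptomycin (aadA). An f1 origin is also annotated. The expression region lies between the Tn7R and Tn7L ends together with a gentamicin resistance gene. This arrangement allows Tn7 transposition of the whole array into a baculoviral bacmid. A loxP site and a fragment of the R6K γ origin also sit inside this region as backbone remnants.

The payload is four tandem, same-orientation cassettes, each driven by its own polyhedrin promoter and closed by an SV40 polyadenylation signal. The first encodes POT1 fused at its N terminus to a ZZ tag (two IgG-binding protein A units), a TEV protease site and, per the catalogue, a YBBR peptide used for site-specific enzymatic labelling; the YBBR tag is not separately annotated. The second and third encode TPP1 and TIN2, each behind cytosolic MBP and a TEV site, with a 6xHis tag annotated upstream of MBP. The feature table identifies the TPP1 insert as the shelterin protein ACD, not the peptidase gene linked in the catalogue's Entrez field. The fourth encodes ZZ-TEV-TRF2. The depositor notes a G682C change in MBP-TIN2 that is not expected to affect function.

The design supports affinity purification of a four-component shelterin subcomplex on IgG or amylose resin, with tag removal by TEV. The associated publication studied telomere compartmentalization by phase separation.
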