Addgene plasmid #185448: pBig1a zz TEV YBBR POT1 MBP TEV TPP1 MBP TEV TIN2 ZZ TEV TRF2 (4comp2)
Purpose: Coexpresses human POT1 with a zz affinity tag, YBBR site, and TEV site, human TRF2 with a zz tag and TEV site, and human TIN2 and TPP1 each with an MBP affinity tag and TEV site in insect cells
Depositing lab: Ahmet Yildiz. Depositing organization: University of California, Berkeley. Publication: Compartmentalization of telomeres through DNA-scaffolded phase separation. Jack A, Kim Y, Strom AR, Lee DSW, Williams B, Schaub JM, Kellogg EH, Finkelstein IJ, Ferro LS, Yildiz A, Brangwynne CP. Dev Cell. 2022 Jan 24;57(2):277-290.e9. doi: 10.1016/j.devcel.2021.12.017. PubMed 35077681.
Backbone
  Vector backbone: pBig1a
  Backbone size w/o insert (bp): 6500
  Total vector size (bp): 17533
  Vector type: Insect Expression
Growth in bacteria
  Bacterial resistance: Ampicillin and Streptomycin, 100 & 50 μg/mL
  Growth temperature: 37°C
  Growth strain: DH5alpha
  Copy number: Unknown
Gene/Insert 1
  Gene/Insert name: TRF2
  Species: H. sapiens (human)
  Insert size (bp): 1626
  Mutation: See Depositor Comments Below
  GenBank ID: NP_056265.2
  Entrez Gene: TERF2 (a.k.a. TRBF2, TRF2)
  Tag / fusion protein: ZZ (N terminal on insert)
  Cloning method: Gibson Cloning
  Sequencing primers: 5′ CACCGTCAGCCGGGGCTGAACTTTCGTTTTC; 3′ CCAGCAGAAGATGCTGCGCTTCCTGGAGAGC
Gene/Insert 2
  Gene/Insert name: POT1
  Species: H. sapiens (human)
  Insert size (bp): 1907
  GenBank ID: NP_056265.2
  Entrez Gene: POT1 (a.k.a. CMM10, CRMCC3, GLM9, HPOT1, PFBMFT8, TPDS3)
  Tag / fusion protein: ZZ (N terminal on insert); YBBR (N terminal on insert)
  Cloning method: Gibson Cloning
  Sequencing primers: 5′ CTTGAATCTTCAGCCTGTGAAAGCGAAC; 3′ CACCCCTGAATCAACTTAAGGGTGG
Gene/Insert 3
  Gene/Insert name: TPP1
  Species: H. sapiens (human)
  Insert size (bp): 1371
  GenBank ID: AAX82621.1
  Entrez Gene: TPP1 (a.k.a. CLN2, GIG1, LPIC, SCAR7, TPP-1)
  Tag / fusion protein: MBP (N terminal on insert)
  Cloning method: Gibson Cloning
  Sequencing primers: 5′ CTGGTCATTCTCAGAGATGC; 3′ GAAATGCGGGAGGACCAGGA
Gene/Insert 4
  Gene/Insert name: TIN2
  Species: H. sapiens (human)
  Insert size (bp): 1059
  GenBank ID: NM_012461.3
  Entrez Gene: TINF2 (a.k.a. DKCA3, TIN2)
  Tag / fusion protein: MBP (N terminal on insert)
  Cloning method: Gibson Cloning
  Sequencing primers: 5′ GCT ACG CCC CTG GTG GCG GG; 3′ CTA AAG GGA AAC AGC ATG AC
Terms and licenses: Academic/Nonprofit Terms; Industry Terms: Not Available to Industry
Depositor comments: Please note: Plasmid contains a G682C mutation in MBP-Tin2. This mutation is not expected to affect the plasmid function.
How to cite: pBig1a zz TEV YBBR POT1 MBP TEV TPP1 MBP TEV TIN2 ZZ TEV TRF2 (4comp2) was a gift from Ahmet Yildiz (Addgene plasmid # 185448 ; http://n2t.net/addgene:185448 ; RRID:Addgene_185448)
